Addgene plasmid #208950: HUHe variant click editor (CE1) - pCMV-T7-FBYNV-nCas9-EcKlenow (JO610)
Purpose: A variant CE1 construct with FBYNV HUH endonuclease, expressed from CMV or T7 promoters.
Depositing lab: Benjamin Kleinstiver. Depositing organization: Massachusetts General Hospital. Publication: Click editing enables programmable genome writing using DNA polymerases and HUH endonucleases. Ferreira da Silva J, Tou CJ, King EM, Eller ML, Rufino-Ramos D, Ma L, Cromwell CR, Metovic J, Benning FMC, Chao LH, Eichler FS, Kleinstiver BP. Nat Biotechnol. 2024 Jul 22. doi: 10.1038/s41587-024-02324-x. PubMed 39039307.
Backbone
  Vector backbone: pCMV-T7-SpCas9-P2A-EGFP (RTW3027)
  Vector type: Mammalian Expression, CRISPR ; in vitro transcription; T7 promoter
Growth in bacteria
  Bacterial resistance: Ampicillin, 100 μg/mL
  Growth temperature: 37°C
  Growth strain: DH5alpha
  Copy number: High Copy
Gene/Insert
  Gene/Insert name: FBYNV-XTEN-nSpCas9-BPNLS-EcKlenow(-exo)-BPNLS (alt name: JO610)
  Species: Synthetic
  Mutation: nSpCas9(H840A); EcKlenow(-exo;D355A/E357A)
  Promoter: CMV and T7
  Tag / fusion protein: BPNLS (C terminal on insert)
  Cloning method: Gibson Cloning
  Sequencing primers: 5′ oBK6928-CCAAGTCTCCACCCCATTGACG; 3′ oBK219-GGGAGTGGCACCTTCCAGGGTC
Terms and licenses: Academic/Nonprofit Terms; Industry Terms: Not Available to Industry
Depositor comments: Please visit https://doi.org/10.1101/2023.09.12.557440 for bioRxiv preprint.
How to cite: HUHe variant click editor (CE1) - pCMV-T7-FBYNV-nCas9-EcKlenow (JO610) was a gift from Benjamin Kleinstiver (Addgene plasmid # 208950 ; http://n2t.net/addgene:208950 ; RRID:Addgene_208950)
