[The description below was written by a language model from this plasmid's Addgene catalogue record and pLannotate feature annotations shown in this document.]
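Description:
pCMV-T7-FBYNV-nCas9-EcKlenow (JO610) is a 9.85 kb mammalian expression plasmid encoding a variant of the CE1 "click editor", built by Gibson assembly on the pCMV-T7-SpCas9-P2A-EGFP backbone. It is maintained in E. coli as a high-copy plasmid through a ColE1/pUC-type origin and selected with ampicillin via the β-lactamase gene. The remaining bacterial annotations (lac promoter and operator, CAP site, and short lacI, bom, SV40 promoter and MCS fragments) are backbone remnants with no evident role in the payload. No EGFP or P2A feature appears in the table, so the reporter named in the parental backbone seems not to be retained.

The payload is a single synthetic fusion open reading frame placed downstream of the CMV enhancer/promoter and a T7 promoter and terminated by the bGH polyadenylation signal. This arrangement allows either direct expression in transfected mammalian cells or in vitro transcription of mRNA with T7 RNA polymerase. From N to C terminus, the protein comprises the HUH endonuclease domain of the faba bean necrotic yellows virus replication protein (annotated as a DNA-R/Rep fragment), an XTEN linker, the SpCas9 H840A nickase, a bipartite nuclear localisation signal (BPNLS), the E. coli DNA polymerase I Klenow fragment made 3'-5' exonuclease-deficient by D355A/E357A, and a C-terminal BPNLS.

In click editing, the HUH domain nicks its recognition sequence and becomes covalently attached to the DNA, which tethers a single-stranded DNA template to the editor. The guide-directed nickase exposes a genomic 3' end, which the Klenow polymerase extends to write the templated edit. This construct swaps the HUH domain to test FBNYV Rep as an alternative tethering module; guide RNA and template DNA are supplied separately.
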