Features (pLannotate 1.2.2; 18 found; start..end, strand, type, name):
    171..1031    -  CDS            AmpR: β-lactamase; bla; confers resistance to ampicillin, carbenicillin, and related antibiotics
   1032..1136    -  promoter       AmpR promoter: bla
   1207..1251    -  misc_feature   bom (fragment): basis of mobility region from pBR322
   1406..1785    +  enhancer       CMV enhancer: human cytomegalovirus immediate early enhancer
   1786..1989    +  promoter       CMV promoter: human cytomegalovirus (CMV) immediate early promoter
   2031..2049    +  promoter       T7 promoter: promoter for bacteriophage T7 RNA polymerase
   2063..2359    +  CDS            DNA-R (fragment): MREP_FBNY2 - Also known as C2. Experimental evidence at protein level: Swiss-Prot protein existence level 1. Essential for the replication of all genomic viral ssDNA (trans-replication). The closed circular ssDNA genome is first converted to a superhelical dsDNA. Rep binds a specific hairpin at the genome origin of replication. Introduces an endonucleolytic nick within the conserved sequence 5'-A[GT]TATTAC-3' in the intergenic region of the genome, thereby initiating the rolling circle replication (RCR). Following cleavage, binds covalently to the 5'-phosphate of DNA as a tyrosyl ester. The cl
   2429..4030    +  CDS            Cas9(N): N-terminal portion of Streptococcus pyogenes Cas9 (Zetsche et al., 2015)
   4031..6525    +  CDS            Cas9(C) (fragment): C-terminal portion of Streptococcus pyogenes Cas9 (Zetsche et al., 2015)
   6629..8446    +  CDS            polA (fragment): DPO1_ECOLI - Also known as resA. Experimental evidence at protein level: Swiss-Prot protein existence level 1. In addition to polymerase activity, this DNA polymerase exhibits 3'-5' and 5'-3' exonuclease activity. It is able to utilize nicked circular duplex DNA as a template and can unwind the parental DNA strand from its template. From Escherichia coli (strain K12).
   8567..8791    +  polyA_signal   bGH poly(A) signal: bovine growth hormone polyadenylation signal
   8795..8816    +  promoter       SV40 promoter (fragment): SV40 enhancer and early promoter
   8821..8837    +  misc_feature   MCS (fragment): pBluescript multiple cloning site
   8886..8902    -  protein_bind   lac operator: The lac repressor binds to the lac operator to inhibit transcription in E. coli. This inhibition can be relieved by adding lactose or isopropyl-β-D-thiogalactopyranoside (IPTG). lac repressor encoded by lacI
   8910..8940    -  promoter       lac promoter: promoter for the E. coli lac operon
   8955..8976    -  protein_bind   CAP binding site: CAP binding activates transcription in the presence of cAMP. E. coli catabolite activator protein
   8989..9081    -  CDS            lacI (fragment): lac repressor; lacI; The lac repressor binds to the lac operator to inhibit transcription in E. coli. This inhibition can be relieved by adding lactose or isopropyl-β-D-thiogalactopyranoside (IPTG).
   9264..9852    -  rep_origin     ori: high-copy-number ColE1/pMB1/pBR322/pUC origin of replication
>Addgene plasmid #208950 | HUHe variant click editor (CE1) - pCMV-T7-FBYNV-nCas9-EcKlenow (JO610) | addgene full sequence | sequence record 415739 | Addgene NGS Result
GAAGATCCTTTGATCTTTTCTACGGGGTCTGACGCTCAGTGGAACGAAAACTCACGTTAAGGGATTTTGG
TCATGAGATTATCAAAAAGGATCTTCACCTAGATCCTTTTAAATTAAAAATGAAGTTTTAAATCAATCTA
AAGTATATATGAGTAAACTTGGTCTGACAGTTACCAATGCTTAATCAGTGAGGCACCTATCTCAGCGATC
TGTCTATTTCGTTCATCCATAGTTGCCTGACTCCCCGTCGTGTAGATAACTACGATACGGGAGGGCTTAC
CATCTGGCCCCAGTGCTGCAATGATACCGCGCGAACCACGCTCACCGGCTCCAGATTTATCAGCAATAAA
CCAGCCAGCCGGAAGGGCCGAGCGCAGAAGTGGTCCTGCAACTTTATCCGCCTCCATCCAGTCTATTAAT
TGTTGCCGGGAAGCTAGAGTAAGTAGTTCGCCAGTTAATAGTTTGCGCAACGTTGTTGCCATTGCTACAG
GCATCGTGGTGTCACGCTCGTCGTTTGGTATGGCTTCATTCAGCTCCGGTTCCCAACGATCAAGGCGAGT
TACATGATCCCCCATGTTGTGCAAAAAAGCGGTTAGCTCCTTCGGTCCTCCGATCGTTGTCAGAAGTAAG
TTGGCCGCAGTGTTATCACTCATGGTTATGGCAGCACTGCATAATTCTCTTACTGTCATGCCATCCGTAA
GATGCTTTTCTGTGACTGGTGAGTACTCAACCAAGTCATTCTGAGAATAGTGTATGCGGCGACCGAGTTG
CTCTTGCCCGGCGTCAATACGGGATAATACCGCGCCACATAGCAGAACTTTAAAAGTGCTCATCATTGGA
AAACGTTCTTCGGGGCGAAAACTCTCAAGGATCTTACCGCTGTTGAGATCCAGTTCGATGTAACCCACTC
GTGCACCCAACTGATCTTCAGCATCTTTTACTTTCACCAGCGTTTCTGGGTGAGCAAAAACAGGAAGGCA
AAATGCCGCAAAAAAGGGAATAAGGGCGACACGGAAATGTTGAATACTCATACTCTTCCTTTTTCAATAT
TATTGAAGCATTTATCAGGGTTATTGTCTCATGAGCGGATACATATTTGAATGTATTTAGAAAAATAAAC
AAATAGGGGTTCCGCGCACATTTCCCCGAAAAGTGCCACCTGACGTCGACGGATCGGGAGATCGATCTCC
CGATCCCCTAGGGTCGACTCTCAGTACAATCTGCTCTGATGCCGCATAGTTAAGCCAGTATCTGCTCCCT
GCTTGTGTGTTGGAGGTCGCTGAGTAGTGCGCGAGCAAAATTTAAGCTACAACAAGGCAAGGCTTGACCG
ACAATTGCATGAAGAATCTGCTTAGGGTTAGGCGTTTTGCGCTGCTTCGCGATGTACGGGCCAGATATAC
GCGTTGACATTGATTATTGACTAGTTATTAATAGTAATCAATTACGGGGTCATTAGTTCATAGCCCATAT
ATGGAGTTCCGCGTTACATAACTTACGGTAAATGGCCCGCCTGGCTGACCGCCCAACGACCCCCGCCCAT
TGACGTCAATAATGACGTATGTTCCCATAGTAACGCCAATAGGGACTTTCCATTGACGTCAATGGGTGGA
GTATTTACGGTAAACTGCCCACTTGGCAGTACATCAAGTGTATCATATGCCAAGTACGCCCCCTATTGAC
GTCAATGACGGTAAATGGCCCGCCTGGCATTATGCCCAGTACATGACCTTATGGGACTTTCCTACTTGGC
AGTACATCTACGTATTAGTCATCGCTATTACCATGGTGATGCGGTTTTGGCAGTACATCAATGGGCGTGG
ATAGCGGTTTGACTCACGGGGATTTCCAAGTCTCCACCCCATTGACGTCAATGGGAGTTTGTTTTGGCAC
CAAAATCAACGGGACTTTCCAAAATGTCGTAACAACTCCGCCCCATTGACGCAAATGGGCGGTAGGCGTG
TACGGTGGGAGGTCTATATAAGCAGAGCTGGTTTAGTGAACCGTCAGATCCGCTAGAGATCCGCGGCCGC
TAATACGACTCACTATAGGGAGAGCCGCCACCATGGCCAGACAGGTGATCTGTTGGTGCTTCACCCTGAA
CAACCCCCTCTCTCCACTGAGCCTGCACGACAGCATGAAGTACCTGGTGTACCAGACCGAGCAGGGAGAA
GCCGGCAATATCCACTTCCAAGGCTATATCGAGATGAAGAAAAGAACCTCCCTGGCCGGAATGAAAAAGC
TGATCCCCGGCGCTCACTTTGAGAAGCGGCGGGGCACACAGGGCGAAGCTAGAGCCTACAGCATGAAGGA
AGATACAAGACTGGAAGGCCCTTGGGAGTACGGCGAGTTCGTGCCTAGCGGAGGCTCTAGCGGCTCCGAG
ACACCCGGCACATCTGAGTCCGCCACCCCTGAGAGCAGCGGCGGCAGCGACAAGAAGTACAGCATCGGCC
TGGACATCGGCACCAACTCTGTGGGCTGGGCCGTGATCACCGACGAGTACAAGGTGCCCAGCAAGAAATT
CAAGGTGCTGGGCAACACCGACCGGCACAGCATCAAGAAGAACCTGATCGGAGCCCTGCTGTTCGACAGC
GGCGAAACAGCCGAGGCCACCCGGCTGAAGAGAACCGCCAGAAGAAGATACACCAGACGGAAGAACCGGA
TCTGCTATCTGCAAGAGATCTTCAGCAACGAGATGGCCAAGGTGGACGACAGCTTCTTCCACAGACTGGA
AGAGTCCTTCCTGGTGGAAGAGGATAAGAAGCACGAGCGGCACCCCATCTTCGGCAACATCGTGGACGAG
GTGGCCTACCACGAGAAGTACCCCACCATCTACCACCTGAGAAAGAAACTGGTGGACAGCACCGACAAGG
CCGACCTGCGGCTGATCTATCTGGCCCTGGCCCACATGATCAAGTTCCGGGGCCACTTCCTGATCGAGGG
CGACCTGAACCCCGACAACAGCGACGTGGACAAGCTGTTCATCCAGCTGGTGCAGACCTACAACCAGCTG
TTCGAGGAAAACCCCATCAACGCCAGCGGCGTGGACGCCAAGGCCATCCTGTCTGCCAGACTGAGCAAGA
GCAGACGGCTGGAAAATCTGATCGCCCAGCTGCCCGGCGAGAAGAAGAATGGCCTGTTCGGAAACCTGAT
TGCCCTGAGCCTGGGCCTGACCCCCAACTTCAAGAGCAACTTCGACCTGGCCGAGGATGCCAAACTGCAG
CTGAGCAAGGACACCTACGACGACGACCTGGACAACCTGCTGGCCCAGATCGGCGACCAGTACGCCGACC
TGTTTCTGGCCGCCAAGAACCTGTCCGACGCCATCCTGCTGAGCGACATCCTGAGAGTGAACACCGAGAT
CACCAAGGCCCCCCTGAGCGCCTCTATGATCAAGAGATACGACGAGCACCACCAGGACCTGACCCTGCTG
AAAGCTCTCGTGCGGCAGCAGCTGCCTGAGAAGTACAAAGAGATTTTCTTCGACCAGAGCAAGAACGGCT
ACGCCGGCTACATTGACGGCGGAGCCAGCCAGGAAGAGTTCTACAAGTTCATCAAGCCCATCCTGGAAAA
GATGGACGGCACCGAGGAACTGCTCGTGAAGCTGAACAGAGAGGACCTGCTGCGGAAGCAGCGGACCTTC
GACAACGGCAGCATCCCCCACCAGATCCACCTGGGAGAGCTGCACGCCATTCTGCGGCGGCAGGAAGATT
TTTACCCATTCCTGAAGGACAACCGGGAAAAGATCGAGAAGATCCTGACCTTCCGCATCCCCTACTACGT
GGGCCCTCTGGCCAGGGGAAACAGCAGATTCGCCTGGATGACCAGAAAGAGCGAGGAAACCATCACCCCC
TGGAACTTCGAGGAAGTGGTGGACAAGGGCGCTTCCGCCCAGAGCTTCATCGAGCGGATGACCAACTTCG
ATAAGAACCTGCCCAACGAGAAGGTGCTGCCCAAGCACAGCCTGCTGTACGAGTACTTCACCGTGTATAA
CGAGCTGACCAAAGTGAAATACGTGACCGAGGGAATGAGAAAGCCCGCCTTCCTGAGCGGCGAGCAGAAA
AAGGCCATCGTGGACCTGCTGTTCAAGACCAACCGGAAAGTGACCGTGAAGCAGCTGAAAGAGGACTACT
TCAAGAAAATCGAGTGCTTCGACTCCGTGGAAATCTCCGGCGTGGAAGATCGGTTCAACGCCTCCCTGGG
CACATACCACGATCTGCTGAAAATTATCAAGGACAAGGACTTCCTGGACAATGAGGAAAACGAGGACATT
CTGGAAGATATCGTGCTGACCCTGACACTGTTTGAGGACAGAGAGATGATCGAGGAACGGCTGAAAACCT
ATGCCCACCTGTTCGACGACAAAGTGATGAAGCAGCTGAAGCGGCGGAGATACACCGGCTGGGGCAGGCT
GAGCCGGAAGCTGATCAACGGCATCCGGGACAAGCAGTCCGGCAAGACAATCCTGGATTTCCTGAAGTCC
GACGGCTTCGCCAACAGAAACTTCATGCAGCTGATCCACGACGACAGCCTGACCTTTAAAGAGGACATCC
AGAAAGCCCAGGTGTCCGGCCAGGGCGATAGCCTGCACGAGCACATTGCCAATCTGGCCGGCAGCCCCGC
CATTAAGAAGGGCATCCTGCAGACAGTGAAGGTGGTGGACGAGCTCGTGAAAGTGATGGGCCGGCACAAG
CCCGAGAACATCGTGATCGAAATGGCCAGAGAGAACCAGACCACCCAGAAGGGACAGAAGAACAGCCGCG
AGAGAATGAAGCGGATCGAAGAGGGCATCAAAGAGCTGGGCAGCCAGATCCTGAAAGAACACCCCGTGGA
AAACACCCAGCTGCAGAACGAGAAGCTGTACCTGTACTACCTGCAGAATGGGCGGGATATGTACGTGGAC
CAGGAACTGGACATCAACCGGCTGTCCGACTACGATGTGGACGCTATCGTGCCTCAGAGCTTTCTGAAGG
ACGACTCCATCGACAACAAGGTGCTGACCAGAAGCGACAAGAACCGGGGCAAGAGCGACAACGTGCCCTC
CGAAGAGGTCGTGAAGAAGATGAAGAACTACTGGCGGCAGCTGCTGAACGCCAAGCTGATTACCCAGAGA
AAGTTCGACAATCTGACCAAGGCCGAGAGAGGCGGCCTGAGCGAACTGGATAAGGCCGGCTTCATCAAGA
GACAGCTGGTGGAAACCCGGCAGATCACAAAGCACGTGGCACAGATCCTGGACTCCCGGATGAACACTAA
GTACGACGAGAATGACAAGCTGATCCGGGAAGTGAAAGTGATCACCCTGAAGTCCAAGCTGGTGTCCGAT
TTCCGGAAGGATTTCCAGTTTTACAAAGTGCGCGAGATCAACAACTACCACCACGCCCACGACGCCTACC
TGAACGCCGTCGTGGGAACCGCCCTGATCAAAAAGTACCCTAAGCTGGAAAGCGAGTTCGTGTACGGCGA
CTACAAGGTGTACGACGTGCGGAAGATGATCGCCAAGAGCGAGCAGGAAATCGGCAAGGCTACCGCCAAG
TACTTCTTCTACAGCAACATCATGAACTTTTTCAAGACCGAGATTACCCTGGCCAACGGCGAGATCCGGA
AGCGGCCTCTGATCGAGACAAACGGCGAAACCGGGGAGATCGTGTGGGATAAGGGCCGGGATTTTGCCAC
CGTGCGGAAAGTGCTGAGCATGCCCCAAGTGAATATCGTGAAAAAGACCGAGGTGCAGACAGGCGGCTTC
AGCAAAGAGTCTATCCTGCCCAAGAGGAACAGCGATAAGCTGATCGCCAGAAAGAAGGACTGGGACCCTA
AGAAGTACGGCGGCTTCGACAGCCCCACCGTGGCCTATTCTGTGCTGGTGGTGGCCAAAGTGGAAAAGGG
CAAGTCCAAGAAACTGAAGAGTGTGAAAGAGCTGCTGGGGATCACCATCATGGAAAGAAGCAGCTTCGAG
AAGAATCCCATCGACTTTCTGGAAGCCAAGGGCTACAAAGAAGTGAAAAAGGACCTGATCATCAAGCTGC
CTAAGTACTCCCTGTTCGAGCTGGAAAACGGCCGGAAGAGAATGCTGGCCTCTGCCGGCGAACTGCAGAA
GGGAAACGAACTGGCCCTGCCCTCCAAATATGTGAACTTCCTGTACCTGGCCAGCCACTATGAGAAGCTG
AAGGGCTCCCCCGAGGATAATGAGCAGAAACAGCTGTTTGTGGAACAGCACAAGCACTACCTGGACGAGA
TCATCGAGCAGATCAGCGAGTTCTCCAAGAGAGTGATCCTGGCCGACGCTAATCTGGACAAAGTGCTGTC
CGCCTACAACAAGCACCGGGATAAGCCCATCAGAGAGCAGGCCGAGAATATCATCCACCTGTTTACCCTG
ACCAATCTGGGAGCCCCTGCCGCCTTCAAGTACTTTGACACCACCATCGACCGGAAGAGGTACACCAGCA
CCAAAGAGGTGCTGGACGCCACCCTGATCCACCAGAGCATCACCGGCCTGTACGAGACACGGATCGACCT
GTCTCAGCTGGGAGGTGACTCCGGCGGAAGCTCTGGTGGCAGCAAGCGGACCGCCGACGGCTCTGAATTC
GAGAGCCCTAAGAAGAAAAGAAAGGTGAGCGGAGGCTCTAGCGGCGGAAGCGTTATCTCCTACGACAACT
ACGTGACCATCCTGGACGAAGAGACACTGAAGGCTTGGATCGCTAAACTGGAAAAAGCCCCTGTGTTCGC
CTTCGCCACCGCCACCGACTCCTTAGATAACATCAGCGCCAACCTGGTGGGCCTGTCTTTCGCCATCGAG
CCTGGCGTGGCCGCCTACATCCCCGTGGCCCACGATTACCTGGATGCCCCAGATCAAATCAGCAGAGAGA
GAGCACTGGAGCTCCTGAAGCCCCTGCTGGAGGACGAGAAGGCCCTGAAGGTGGGACAGAACCTGAAATA
CGATAGGGGAATCCTGGCTAATTACGGCATCGAGCTGAGAGGCATCGCCTTCGATACCATGCTGGAATCT
TACATCCTGAACAGCGTGGCCGGCCGCCACGACATGGACAGCCTGGCTGAACGGTGGCTGAAGCACAAAA
CCATCACCTTCGAAGAGATCGCCGGAAAGGGCAAGAACCAGCTGACATTTAATCAGATCGCACTGGAAGA
AGCCGGCAGATACGCCGCTGAGGACGCCGACGTGACCCTTCAGCTGCACCTGAAGATGTGGCCCGATCTG
CAGAAGCACAAGGGCCCACTAAACGTGTTCGAGAACATCGAGATGCCTCTGGTGCCCGTCCTGAGCAGAA
TCGAGAGGAATGGCGTGAAGATCGACCCCAAGGTGCTGCACAACCACAGCGAGGAACTGACACTGCGGCT
GGCCGAGCTGGAAAAGAAGGCCCACGAAATCGCCGGCGAGGAGTTCAACCTGTCTAGCACCAAGCAGCTA
CAAACAATCCTGTTCGAGAAGCAGGGCATTAAGCCTCTGAAAAAGACACCTGGCGGAGCCCCCAGCACCA
GCGAAGAAGTGCTGGAGGAACTGGCGCTGGATTACCCTCTGCCCAAAGTGATCCTGGAATATAGAGGACT
GGCCAAGCTGAAGTCTACATACACCGACAAGCTGCCTCTGATGATCAACCCCAAGACCGGCCGGGTGCAT
ACATCTTATCACCAGGCCGTGACAGCCACCGGCCGGCTGAGCAGCACAGATCCTAACCTGCAAAACATCC
CAGTGCGGAACGAAGAGGGCAGAAGAATCAGACAGGCTTTCATTGCCCCTGAGGACTACGTCATCGTGTC
TGCTGACTACAGCCAGATAGAACTGAGAATCATGGCCCATCTGTCTCGGGACAAGGGCCTGCTGACCGCT
TTTGCAGAAGGCAAGGACATCCACAGAGCCACCGCTGCCGAAGTGTTCGGCCTGCCTCTGGAAACAGTGA
CCAGCGAGCAAAGAAGGTCCGCCAAGGCCATTAACTTCGGCCTGATCTACGGCATGAGCGCCTTTGGCCT
GGCCAGACAGCTCAACATCCCTAGAAAGGAGGCCCAGAAATACATGGACCTGTACTTCGAGCGGTACCCC
GGCGTGCTGGAGTACATGGAACGGACCAGAGCCCAGGCTAAAGAGCAGGGATACGTGGAAACCCTGGATG
GCCGGAGACTGTATCTGCCTGACATCAAGAGCAGCAACGGCGCCAGAAGAGCCGCCGCTGAGAGAGCTGC
TATCAACGCCCCTATGCAGGGCACCGCCGCCGACATCATCAAGCGGGCCATGATCGCCGTGGACGCCTGG
CTGCAGGCCGAGCAGCCTAGAGTGCGGATGATCATGCAGGTGCACGACGAGCTGGTGTTTGAGGTGCACA
AGGACGACGTGGATGCTGTGGCCAAGCAGATTCACCAGCTGATGGAAAATTGCACCAGACTGGACGTGCC
ACTGCTGGTCGAGGTTGGAAGCGGAGAGAATTGGGACCAGGCCCACTCTGGCGGCTCAAAAAGAACCGCC
GACGGCAGCGAATTCGAGTCTCCCAAGAAGAAGAGGAAAGTCTGACCGGTCATCATCACCATCACCATTG
AGTTTAAACCCGCTGATCAGCCTCGACTGTGCCTTCTAGTTGCCAGCCATCTGTTGTTTGCCCCTCCCCC
GTGCCTTCCTTGACCCTGGAAGGTGCCACTCCCACTGTCCTTTCCTAATAAAATGAGGAAATTGCATCGC
ATTGTCTGAGTAGGTGTCATTCTATTCTGGGGGGTGGGGTGGGGCAGGACAGCAAGGGGGAGGATTGGGA
AGACAATAGCAGGCATGCTGGGGATGCGGTGGGCTCTATGGCTTCTGAGGCGGAAAGAACCAGCTGGGGC
TCGATACCGTCGACCTCTAGCTAGAGCTTGGCGTAATCATGGTCATAGCTGTTTCCTGTGTGAAATTGTT
ATCCGCTCACAATTCCACACAACATACGAGCCGGAAGCATAAAGTGTAAAGCCTAGGGTGCCTAATGAGT
GAGCTAACTCACATTAATTGCGTTGCGCTCACTGCCCGCTTTCCAGTCGGGAAACCTGTCGTGCCAGCTG
CATTAATGAATCGGCCAACGCGCGGGGAGAGGCGGTTTGCGTATTGGGCGCTCTTCCGCTTCCTCGCTCA
CTGACTCGCTGCGCTCGGTCGTTCGGCTGCGGCGAGCGGTATCAGCTCACTCAAAGGCGGTAATACGGTT
ATCCACAGAATCAGGGGATAACGCAGGAAAGAACATGTGAGCAAAAGGCCAGCAAAAGGCCAGGAACCGT
AAAAAGGCCGCGTTGCTGGCGTTTTTCCATAGGCTCCGCCCCCCTGACGAGCATCACAAAAATCGACGCT
CAAGTCAGAGGTGGCGAAACCCGACAGGACTATAAAGATACCAGGCGTTTCCCCCTGGAAGCTCCCTCGT
GCGCTCTCCTGTTCCGACCCTGCCGCTTACCGGATACCTGTCCGCCTTTCTCCCTTCGGGAAGCGTGGCG
CTTTCTCATAGCTCACGCTGTAGGTATCTCAGTTCGGTGTAGGTCGTTCGCTCCAAGCTGGGCTGTGTGC
ACGAACCCCCCGTTCAGCCCGACCGCTGCGCCTTATCCGGTAACTATCGTCTTGAGTCCAACCCGGTAAG
ACACGACTTATCGCCACTGGCAGCAGCCACTGGTAACAGGATTAGCAGAGCGAGGTATGTAGGCGGTGCT
ACAGAGTTCTTGAAGTGGTGGCCTAACTACGGCTACACTAGAAGAACAGTATTTGGTATCTGCGCTCTGC
TGAAGCCAGTTACCTTCGGAAAAAGAGTTGGTAGCTCTTGATCCGGCAAACAAACCACCGCTGGTAGCGG
TGGTTTTTTTGTTTGCAAGCAGCAGATTACGCGCAGAAAAAAAGGATCTCAA
